Addgene plasmid #244668: CL20_mEGFP_FOidr_116
Purpose: Express mEGFP-tagged intrinsically disordered protein (IDR), FOidr_116, derived from human fusion protein NPTN_CLUAP1
Depositing lab: Richard Kriwacki. Depositing organization: St. Jude Children's Research Hospital. Publication: Proteome-wide computational analyses reveal links between protein condensate formation and RNA biology. Maiti S, Tripathi S, Baggett DW, Phillips AH, Park CG, Wang J, Wahiduzzaman, Freyaldenhoven WT, Kinger S, Pioso BJ, Bollinger JC, Somjee R, Lang B, Babu MM, Kriwacki RW. Sci Adv. 2025 Dec 5;11(49):eady1420. doi: 10.1126/sciadv.ady1420. Epub 2025 Dec 3. PubMed 41337585.
Backbone
  Vector backbone: CL20
  Vector type: Mammalian Expression
Growth in bacteria
  Bacterial resistance: Ampicillin, 100 μg/mL
  Growth temperature: 37°C
  Growth strain: NEB Stable
  Copy number: High Copy
Gene/Insert
  Gene/Insert name: FOidr_116
  Species: H. sapiens (human)
  Mutation: Unmutated
  Tag / fusion protein: monomeric EGFP (N terminal on insert)
  Cloning method: Restriction Enzyme; 5′ cloning site Unknown (unknown if destroyed)
Terms and licenses: Academic/Nonprofit Terms; Industry Terms: Not Available to Industry
Depositor comments: NPTN_CLUAP1_192_339
How to cite: CL20_mEGFP_FOidr_116 was a gift from Richard Kriwacki (Addgene plasmid # 244668 ; http://n2t.net/addgene:244668 ; RRID:Addgene_244668)
