[The description below was written by a language model from this plasmid's Addgene catalogue record and pLannotate feature annotations shown in this document.]
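Description:
CL20_mEGFP_FOidr_116 is a mammalian expression plasmid built on the CL20 backbone. The catalogue lists it simply as a mammalian expression vector, but the feature table shows the architecture of a self-inactivating HIV-1 lentiviral transfer vector. A CMV enhancer sits directly upstream of a truncated 5' LTR, followed by the Ψ packaging signal, a gag fragment, the cPPT/CTS, the Rev response element and, downstream of the payload, a ΔU3 3' LTR fragment backed by a rabbit β-globin polyadenylation signal. These elements would allow the RNA genome to be transcribed, exported in a Rev-dependent manner and packaged when helper functions are supplied in trans, while the U3 deletion silences the LTR after integration. The record does not say whether the plasmid was used for virus production or for direct transfection. In bacteria it is maintained through a high-copy ColE1/pUC-type origin and selected with ampicillin via β-lactamase. The backbone also carries an SV40 origin and poly(A) signal plus remnants of lac regulatory sequence.

The payload is driven by an internal CMV enhancer and promoter and encodes monomeric EGFP fused to the N terminus of FOidr_116. This is an unmutated intrinsically disordered region taken from the human fusion protein NPTN_CLUAP1, and the depositor's comment indicates residues 192–339 of that fusion. Consistent with this, the annotation detects an NPTN fragment followed immediately by a CLUAP1 fragment downstream of mEGFP, so the segment spans the fusion junction. The construct serves to express the fluorescently tagged IDR in mammalian cells. The associated publication concerns protein condensate formation and its links to RNA biology, which suggests it is used to image the region's localisation or condensate-forming behaviour.
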