Features (pLannotate 1.2.2; 30 found; start..end, strand, type, name):
    199..254     -  polyA_signal   β-globin poly(A) signal: rabbit β-globin polyadenylation signal (Gil and Proudfoot, 1987)
    340..475     -  LTR            3' LTR (ΔU3) (fragment): self-inactivating 3' long terminal repeat (LTR) from HIV-1
    477..545     -  CDS            nef (fragment): NEF_HV1Z2 - Experimental evidence at protein level: Swiss-Prot protein existence level 1. Extracellular Nef protein targets CD4(+) T-lymphocytes for apoptosis by interacting with CXCR4 surface receptors. From Human immunodeficiency virus type 1 group M subtype D (isolate Z2/CDC-Z34) (HIV-1).
    571..879     -  CDS            CLUAP1 (fragment): CLUA1_HUMAN - Also known as KIAA0643. Experimental evidence at protein level: Swiss-Prot protein existence level 1. Required for cilia biogenesis. Appears to function within the multiple intraflagellar transport complex B (IFT-B). Key regulator of hedgehog signaling. From Homo sapiens (Human).
    871..1014    -  CDS            NPTN (fragment): NPTN_HUMAN - Also known as SDFR1, SDR1. Experimental evidence at protein level: Swiss-Prot protein existence level 1. Probable homophilic and heterophilic cell adhesion molecule involved in long term potentiation at hippocampal excitatory synapses through activation of p38MAPK. May also regulate neurite outgrowth by activating the FGFR1 signaling pathway. May play a role in synaptic plasticity (By similarity). From Homo sapiens (Human).
   1057..1773    -  CDS            mEGFP: mEGFP is a basic (constitutively fluorescent) green fluorescent protein published in 2002, derived from Aequorea victoria. It has moderate acid sensitivity.
   1787..1824    -  misc_feature   MCS (fragment): multiple cloning site
   1823..1839    -  promoter       tight TRE promoter (fragment): Tet-responsive promoter PTight, consisting of seven tet operator sequences followed by the minimal CMV promoter
   1855..2058    -  promoter       CMV promoter: human cytomegalovirus (CMV) immediate early promoter
   2059..2362    -  enhancer       CMV enhancer: human cytomegalovirus immediate early enhancer
   2430..2446    -  misc_feature   MCS (fragment): multiple cloning site
   2446..2471    -  CDS            Rev (fragment): human immunodeficiency virus 1 (HIV-1) Rev protein; rev; enhances nuclear export of unspliced and incompletely spliced viral mRNAs
   2848..3081    -  misc_feature   RRE: The Rev response element (RRE) of HIV-1 allows for Rev-dependent mRNA export from the nucleus to the cytoplasm.
   3215..3298    -  CDS            vif (fragment): VIF_HV1BR - Experimental evidence at protein level: Swiss-Prot protein existence level 1. Counteracts the innate antiviral activity of host APOBEC3F and APOBEC3G. Forms a complex with host APOBEC3F and APOBEC3G thus preventing the entry of these lethally hypermutating enzymes into progeny virions. Recruits an active E3 ubiquitin ligase complex composed of elongin BC, CUL5, and RBX2 to induce polyubiquitination of APOBEC3G and APOBEC3F. In turn, they are directed to the 26S proteasome for degradation. Vif interaction with APOBEC3G also blocks its cytidine deaminase activity in a proteasome-inde
   3441..3558    -  misc_feature   cPPT/CTS: central polypurine tract and central termination sequence of HIV-1
   3707..4066    -  CDS            HIV-1 gag (fragment): gag protein from human immunodeficiency virus 1; gag
   4050..4175    -  misc_feature   HIV-1 Ψ: packaging signal of human immunodeficiency virus type 1
   4222..4479    -  LTR            5' LTR (truncated): truncated 5' long terminal repeat (LTR) from HIV-1
   4481..4860    -  enhancer       CMV enhancer: human cytomegalovirus immediate early enhancer
   4891..4995    +  promoter       AmpR promoter: bla
   4996..5856    +  CDS            AmpR: β-lactamase; bla; confers resistance to ampicillin, carbenicillin, and related antibiotics
   6027..6615    +  rep_origin     ori: high-copy-number ColE1/pMB1/pBR322/pUC origin of replication
   6798..6852    +  CDS            lacI (fragment): lac repressor; lacI; The lac repressor binds to the lac operator to inhibit transcription in E. coli. This inhibition can be relieved by adding lactose or isopropyl-β-D-thiogalactopyranoside (IPTG).
   6854..6988    -  polyA_signal   SV40 poly(A) signal: SV40 polyadenylation signal
   7008..7143    -  rep_origin     SV40 ori: SV40 origin of replication
   7167..7189    -  promoter       SV40 promoter (fragment): SV40 enhancer and early promoter
   7196..7235    +  CDS            lacI (fragment): lac repressor; lacI; The lac repressor binds to the lac operator to inhibit transcription in E. coli. This inhibition can be relieved by adding lactose or isopropyl-β-D-thiogalactopyranoside (IPTG).
   7248..7269    +  protein_bind   CAP binding site: CAP binding activates transcription in the presence of cAMP. E. coli catabolite activator protein
   7284..7314    +  promoter       lac promoter: promoter for the E. coli lac operon
   7322..7338    +  protein_bind   lac operator: The lac repressor binds to the lac operator to inhibit transcription in E. coli. This inhibition can be relieved by adding lactose or isopropyl-β-D-thiogalactopyranoside (IPTG). lac repressor encoded by lacI
>Addgene plasmid #244668 | CL20_mEGFP_FOidr_116 | addgene full sequence | sequence record 488139 | Addgene NGS Result
AAAAAAAATCTAACCTCAAGTCAAGGCTTTTCTATGGAATAAGGAATGGACAGCAGGGGGCTGTTTCATA
TACTGATGACCTCTTTATAGCCAACCTTTGTTCATGGCAGCCAGCATATGGGCATATGTTGCCAAACTCT
AAACCAAATACTCATTCTGATGTTTTAAATGATTTGCCCTCCCATATGTCCTTCCGAGTGAGAGACACAA
AAAATTCCAACACACTATTGCAATGAAAATAAATTTCCTTTATTAGCCAGAAGTCAGATGCTCAAGGGGC
TTCATGATGTCCCCATAATTTTTGGCAGAGGGAAAAAGATCTGCTAGCTCGAGCAGCTGAAGCTTTATTG
AGGCTTAAGCAGTGGGTTCCCTAGTTAGCCAGAGAGCTCCCAGGCTCAGATCTGGTCTAACCAGAGAGAC
CCAGTACAGGCAAAAAGCAGATCTTGTCTTCTTTGGGAGTGAATTAGCCCTTCCAGTCCCCCCTTTTCTT
TTAAAAAGTGGCTAAGATCTACAGCTGCCTTGTAAGTCATTGGTCTTAAAGGTACCGTAATCTTATCTAG
AACCGGTTCAGAAGTCATTGTCACTCTCATCTAACGGTTCAGATTTGCGGACACGGCGGTTAGGTTTAGT
CGGACTTAAACTAATCGATTCGTCCTCCAGGTCGTCATCTTCATCATCGTCGTCCTCCATATCAATCTCT
GACTCTTCCGAGTCTTCGTTATCATCGGAGTCGCCGCCTTGCATAGTACCGACAATGCGCTTCCCAGGGC
GTCCCTGCATCAACATCTCCATCGCGGTTTGCGGTTTTGGCAAACGGCGTTCTTCTAACTCACTGTCAGA
TTCATCGTCTTCCTGAATATCGATGTCAGAGTCGTCATTTCCTTTAACTTCGATGGTCGCATTCGCCTTC
GGTGCACTGACGAAGTGATATACGCAGTGATACTCGCCGCTGTCTTCGGCGCGGGGTTTGTTGATGCGAT
ATTCCATATTAGAAGCATTCTTACGTGTTGCACTCCGGGAAGCGGCCGCACTTCCCCCGGAGCCTCCGCT
TCCGCCCTTGTACAGCTCGTCCATGCCGAGAGTGATCCCGGCGGCGGTCACGAACTCCAGCAGGACCATG
TGATCGCGCTTCTCGTTGGGGTCTTTGCTCAGCTTGGACTGGGTGCTCAGGTAGTGGTTGTCGGGCAGCA
GCACGGGGCCGTCGCCGATGGGGGTGTTCTGCTGGTAGTGGTCGGCGAGCTGCACGCTGCCGTCCTCGAT
GTTGTGGCGGATCTTGAAGTTCACCTTGATGCCGTTCTTCTGCTTGTCGGCCATGATATAGACGTTGTGG
CTGTTGTAGTTGTACTCCAGCTTGTGCCCCAGGATGTTGCCGTCCTCCTTGAAGTCGATGCCCTTCAGCT
CGATGCGGTTCACCAGGGTGTCGCCCTCGAACTTCACCTCGGCGCGGGTCTTGTAGTTGCCGTCGTCCTT
GAAGAAGATGGTGCGCTCCTGGACGTAGCCTTCGGGCATGGCGGACTTGAAGAAGTCGTGCTGCTTCATG
TGGTCGGGGTAGCGGCTGAAGCACTGCACGCCGTAGGTCAGGGTGGTCACGAGGGTGGGCCAGGGCACGG
GCAGCTTGCCGGTGGTGCAGATGAACTTCAGGGTCAGCTTGCCGTAGGTGGCATCGCCCTCGCCCTCGCC
GGACACGCTGAACTTGTGGCCGTTTACGTCGCCGTCCAGCTCGACCAGGATGGGCACCACCCCGGTGAAC
AGCTCCTCGCCCTTGCTCACCATGGTGGCGACCGGTGGATCCCGGGCCCGCGGTACCGTCGACTGCAGAA
TTCGGTTCACTAAACGAGCCCGGTTCACTAAACGAGCTCTGCTTATATAGACCTCCCACCGTACACGCCT
ACCGCCCATTTGCGTCAATGGGGCGGAGTTGTTACGACATTTTGGAAAGTCCCGTTGATTTTGGTGCCAA
AACAAACTCCCATTGACGTCAATGGGGTGGAGACTTGGAAATCCCCGTGAGTCAAACCGCTATCCACGCC
CATTGATGTACTGCCAAAACCGCATCACCATGGTAATAGCGATGACTAATACGTAGATGTACTGCCAAGT
AGGAAAGTCCCATAAGGTCATGTACTGGGCATAATGCCAGGCGGGCCATTTACCGTCATTGACGTCAATA
GGGGGCGTACTTGGCATATGATACACTTGATGTACTGCCAAGTGGGCAGTTTACCGTAAATACTCCACCC
ATTGACGTCAATGGAAAGTCCCTATTGGCGTTACTATGGGAACATACGTCATTATTGACGTCAATGGGCG
GGGGTCGTTGGGCGGTCAGCCAGGCGGGCCATTTACCGTAAGTTATGTAACGCGGAACTCCATATATGGG
CTATGAACTAATGACCCCGTAATTGATTACTATTAATAACTAGCACGCGTTCGAAGCTTGAGCTCGGTCC
CCTCGGGGTTGGGAGGTGGGTCTGAAACGATAATGGTGAATATCCCTGCCTAACTCTATTCACTATAGAA
AGTACAGCAAAAACTATTCTTAAACCTACCAAGCCTCCTACTATCATTATGAATAATTTTATATACCACA
GCCAATTTGTTATGTTAAACCAATTCCACAAACTTGCCCATTTATCTAATTCCAATAATTCTTGTTCATT
CTTTTCTTGCTGGTTTTGCGATTCTTCAATTAAGGAGTGTATTAAGCTTGTGTAATTGTTAATTTCTCTG
TCCCACTCCATCCAGGTCGTGTGATTCCAAATCTGTTCCAGAGATTTATTACTCCAACTAGCATTCCAAG
GCACAGCAGTGGTGCAAATGAGTTTTCCAGAGCAACCCCAAATCCCCAGGAGCTGTTGATCCTTTAGGTA
TCTTTCCACAGCCAGGATTCTTGCCTGGAGCTGCTTGATGCCCCAGACTGTGAGTTGCAACAGATGCTGT
TGCGCCTCAATAGCCCTCAGCAAATTGTTCTGCTGCTGCACTATACCAGACAATAATTGTCTGGCCTGTA
CCGTCAGCGTCATTGACGCTGCGCCCATAGTGCTTCCTGCTGCTCCCAAGAACCCAAGGAACAAAGCTCC
TATTCCCACTGCTCTTTTTTCTCTCTGCACCACTCTTCTCTTTGCCTTGGTGGGTGCTACTCCTAATGGT
TCAATTTTTACTACTTTATATTTATATAATTCACTTCTCCAATTGTCCCTCATATCTCCTCCTTATGGTG
TTTTACTAAACTTTTCCATGTTCTAATCCTCATCCTGTCTACTTGCCACACAATCATCACCTGCCATCTG
TTTTCCATAATCCCTAATGATCTTTGCTTTTCTTCTTGGCACTACTTTTATGTCACTATTATCTTGTATT
ACTACTGCCCCTTCACCTTTCCAGAGGAGCTTTGCTGGTCCTTTCCAAAGTGGATTTCTGCTGTCCCTGT
AATAAACCCGAAAATTTTGAATTTTTGTAATTTGTTTTTGTAATTCTTTAGTTTGTATGTCTGTTGCTAT
TATGTCTACTATTCTTTCCCCTGCACTGTACCCCCCAATCCCCCCTTTTCTTTTAAAATTGTGGATGAAT
ACTGCCATTTGTACTGCTGTCTTAAGATGTTCAGCCTGATCTCTTACCTGTCCTATAATTTTCTTTAATT
CTTTATTCATAGATTCTACTACTCCTTGACTTTGGGGATTGTAGGGAATTTCCAGGTCTGAAGATCCTGC
TGCTTGCTGTGCTTTTTTCTTACTTTTGTTTTGCTCTTCCTCTATCTTGTCTAAAGCTTCCTTGGTGTCT
TTTATCTCTATCCTTTGATGCACACAATAGAGGGTTGCTACTGTATTATATAATGATCTAAGTTCTTCTG
ATCCTGTCTGAAGGGATGGTTGTAGCTGTCCCAGTATTTGTCTACAGCCTTCTGATGTTTCTAACAGGCC
AGTATTAACTGCGAATCGTTCTAGCTCCCTGCTTGCCCATACTATATGTTTTAATTTATATTTTTTCTTT
CCCCCTGGCCTTAACCGAATTTTTTCCCATCGCGATCTAATTCTCCCCCGCTTAATACTGACGCTCTCGC
ACCCATCTCTCTCCTTCTAGCCTCCGCTAGTCAAAATTTTTGGCGTACTCACCAGTCGCCGCCCCTCGCC
TCTTGCCGTGCGCGCTTCAGCAAGCCGAGTCCTGCGTCGAGAGAGCTCCTCTGGTTTCCCTTTCGCTTTC
AAGTCCCTGTTCGGGCGCCACTGCTAGAGATTTTCCACACTGACTAAAAGGGTCTGAGGGATCTCTAGTT
ACCAGAGTCACACAACAGACGGGCACACACTACTTGAAGCACTCAAGGCAAGCTTTATTGAGGCTTAAGC
AGTGGGTTCCCTAGTTAGCCAGAGAGCTCCCAGGCTCAGATCTGGTCTAACCAGAGAGACCCAGTACAGG
CAAAAAGCAGCTGCTTATATGCAGGATCTGAGGGCTCGCCACTCCCCAGTCCCGCCCAGGCCACGCCTCC
CATGGTAATAGCGATGACTAATACGTAGATGTACTGCCAAGTAGGAAAGTCCCATAAGGTCATGTACTGG
GCATAATGCCAGGCGGGCCATTTACCGTCATTGACGTCAATAGGGGGCGTACTTGGCATATGATACACTT
GATGTACTGCCAAGTGGGCAGTTTACCGTAAATACTCCACCCATTGACGTCAATGGAAAGTCCCTATTGG
CGTTACTATGGGAACATACGTCATTATTGACGTCAATGGGCGGGGGTCGTTGGGCGGTCAGCCAGGCGGG
CCATTTACCGTAAGTTATGTAACGCGGAACTCCATATATGGGCTATGAACTAATGACCCCGTAATTGATT
ACTATTAATAACTAGTCAATAATCAATGTCGACCCAGGTGGCACTTTTCGGGGAAATGTGCGCGGAACCC
CTATTTGTTTATTTTTCTAAATACATTCAAATATGTATCCGCTCATGAGACAATAACCCTGATAAATGCT
TCAATAATATTGAAAAAGGAAGAGTATGAGTATTCAACATTTCCGTGTCGCCCTTATTCCCTTTTTTGCG
GCATTTTGCCTTCCTGTTTTTGCTCACCCAGAAACGCTGGTGAAAGTAAAAGATGCTGAAGATCAGTTGG
GTGCACGAGTGGGTTACATCGAACTGGATCTCAACAGCGGTAAGATCCTTGAGAGTTTTCGCCCCGAAGA
ACGTTTTCCAATGATGAGCACTTTTAAAGTTCTGCTATGTGGCGCGGTATTATCCCGTATTGACGCCGGG
CAAGAGCAACTCGGTCGCCGCATACACTATTCTCAGAATGACTTGGTTGAGTACTCACCAGTCACAGAAA
AGCATCTTACGGATGGCATGACAGTAAGAGAATTATGCAGTGCTGCCATAACCATGAGTGATAACACTGC
GGCCAACTTACTTCTGACAACGATCGGAGGACCGAAGGAGCTAACCGCTTTTTTGCACAACATGGGGGAT
CATGTAACTCGCCTTGATCGTTGGGAACCGGAGCTGAATGAAGCCATACCAAACGACGAGCGTGACACCA
CGATGCCTGTAGCAATGGCAACAACGTTGCGCAAACTATTAACTGGCGAACTACTTACTCTAGCTTCCCG
GCAACAATTAATAGACTGGATGGAGGCGGATAAAGTTGCAGGACCACTTCTGCGCTCGGCCCTTCCGGCT
GGCTGGTTTATTGCTGATAAATCTGGAGCCGGTGAGCGTGGGTCTCGCGGTATCATTGCAGCACTGGGGC
CAGATGGTAAGCCCTCCCGTATCGTAGTTATCTACACGACGGGGAGTCAGGCAACTATGGATGAACGAAA
TAGACAGATCGCTGAGATAGGTGCCTCACTGATTAAGCATTGGTAACTGTCAGACCAAGTTTACTCATAT
ATACTTTAGATTGATTTAAAACTTCATTTTTAATTTAAAAGGATCTAGGTGAAGATCCTTTTTGATAATC
TCATGACCAAAATCCCTTAACGTGAGTTTTCGTTCCACTGAGCGTCAGACCCCGTAGAAAAGATCAAAGG
ATCTTCTTGAGATCCTTTTTTTCTGCGCGTAATCTGCTGCTTGCAAACAAAAAAACCACCGCTACCAGCG
GTGGTTTGTTTGCCGGATCAAGAGCTACCAACTCTTTTTCCGAAGGTAACTGGCTTCAGCAGAGCGCAGA
TACCAAATACTGTTCTTCTAGTGTAGCCGTAGTTAGGCCACCACTTCAAGAACTCTGTAGCACCGCCTAC
ATACCTCGCTCTGCTAATCCTGTTACCAGTGGCTGCTGCCAGTGGCGATAAGTCGTGTCTTACCGGGTTG
GACTCAAGACGATAGTTACCGGATAAGGCGCAGCGGTCGGGCTGAACGGGGGGTTCGTGCACACAGCCCA
GCTTGGAGCGAACGACCTACACCGAACTGAGATACCTACAGCGTGAGCTATGAGAAAGCGCCACGCTTCC
CGAAGGGAGAAAGGCGGACAGGTATCCGGTAAGCGGCAGGGTCGGAACAGGAGAGCGCACGAGGGAGCTT
CCAGGGGGAAACGCCTGGTATCTTTATAGTCCTGTCGGGTTTCGCCACCTCTGACTTGAGCGTCGATTTT
TGTGATGCTCGTCAGGGGGGCGGAGCCTATGGAAAAACGCCAGCAACGCGGCCTTTTTACGGTTCCTGGC
CTTTTGCTGGCCTTTTGCTCACATGTTCTTTCCTGCGTTATCCCCTGCTTCTGTGGATAACCGTATTACC
GCCTTTGAGTGAGCTGATACCGCTCGCCGCAGCCGAACGACCGAGCGCAGCGAGTCAGTGAGCGAGGAAG
CGGAAGAGCGCCCAATACGCAAACCGCCTCTCCCCGCGCGTTGGCCGATTCATTAATGCAGCGGATCCAG
ACATGATAAGATACATTGATGAGTTTGGACAAACCACAACTAGAATGCAGTGAAAAAAATGCTTTATTTG
TGAAATTTGTGATGCTATTGCTTTATTTGTAACCATTATAAGCTGCAATAAACAAGTTAGCTTTTTGCAA
AAGCCTAGGCCTCCAAAAAAGCCTCCTCACTACTTCTGGAATAGCTCAGAGGCCGAGGCGGCCTCGGCCT
CTGCATAAATAAAAAAAATTAGTCAGCCATGGGGCGGAGAATGGGCGGAACTGGGCGGAGTTAGGGGCGG
GATGGGCGGAGTTAGGGGCGGGACTATGGTTGCTGACTAATTGAGATGCGGATCCGCTGGCACGACAGGT
TTCCCGACTGGAAAGCGGGCAGTGAGCGCAACGCAATTAATGTGAGTTAGCTCACTCATTAGGCACCCCA
GGCTTTACACTTTATGCTTCCGGCTCGTATGTTGTGTGGAATTGTGAGCGGATAACAATTTCACACAGGA
AACAGCTATGACCATGATTACGCCAAGCTTGGGCTGCAGGTCGAGGGATCTCCATAAGAGAAGAGGGACA
GCTATGACTGGGAGTAGTCAGGAGAGGAGGAAAAATCTGGCTAGTAAAACATGTAAGGAAAATTTTAGGG
ATGTTAAAGAAAAAAATAACACAAAACAAAATAT
